Addgene plasmid #73436: pdCas9-M-1E4
Purpose: CRISPR synthetic transcription factor repressor plasmid encoding dCas9, tracrRNA, and a single spacer CRISPR array encoding crRNA for orthogonal repression of T7-lac promoter variant 1E4.
Depositing lab: Mattheos Koffas. Depositing organization: Rensselaer Polytechnic Institute. Publication: Rapid generation of CRISPR/dCas9-regulated, orthogonally repressible hybrid T7-lac promoters for modular, tuneable control of metabolic pathway fluxes in Escherichia coli. Cress BF, Jones JA, Kim DC, Leitz QD, Englaender JA, Collins SM, Linhardt RJ, Koffas MA. Nucleic Acids Res. 2016 Apr 13. pii: gkw231. 10.1093/nar/gkw231 PubMed 27079979.
Backbone
  Vector backbone: pdCas9
  Backbone manufacturer: Luciano Marraffini (Addgene plasmid # 46569)
  Backbone size w/o insert (bp): 9296
  Vector type: Bacterial Expression, CRISPR, Synthetic Biology
Growth in bacteria
  Bacterial resistance: Chloramphenicol, 25 μg/mL
  Growth temperature: 37°C
  Growth strain: DH5alpha
  Copy number: Low Copy
Gene/Insert
  Gene/Insert name: Repressor 1E4 (orthogonal T7-lac repressor)
  gRNA/shRNA sequence: ATTAATACGACTCACTATAC
  Species: Synthetic
  Promoter: Constitutive wild-type S. pyogenes promoter
  Cloning method: Restriction Enzyme; 5′ cloning site BsaI (not destroyed); 3′ cloning site BsaI (not destroyed)
  Sequencing primers: 5′ dCas9-F3 (CACGCATTGATTTGAGTCAGC)
Terms and licenses: Academic/Nonprofit Terms; Industry Terms: Not Available to Industry
Depositor comments: Also encodes dCas9 and tracrRNA.
How to cite: pdCas9-M-1E4 was a gift from Mattheos Koffas (Addgene plasmid # 73436 ; http://n2t.net/addgene:73436 ; RRID:Addgene_73436)
