[The description below was written by a language model from this plasmid's Addgene catalogue record and pLannotate feature annotations shown in this document.]
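Description:
pdCas9-M-1E4 is a low-copy bacterial expression plasmid that acts as a CRISPR-based synthetic transcriptional repressor in Escherichia coli. It is derived from the pdCas9 backbone, and the full sequence record is 9,326 nt. It replicates from a p15A origin, which is compatible with ColE1-type plasmids and so allows it to sit alongside separate expression vectors carrying the target promoters. Selection is by chloramphenicol, through a chloramphenicol acetyltransferase gene driven by its own cat promoter. The feature table also shows several fragments of a tetracycline resistance gene together with its tet promoter. These appear to be remnants of a marker interrupted by the CRISPR components rather than a functional second marker. Short IS1, RSF ori and resD fragments are likewise backbone remnants.

The payload is a complete Streptococcus pyogenes Type II CRISPR interference system. It comprises the tracrRNA, the catalytically dead Cas9 (D10A and H840A, so it binds DNA without cutting), and a minimal CRISPR array made of the crRNA leader followed by direct repeats flanking a single spacer. According to the record, expression comes from the constitutive wild-type S. pyogenes promoter. The spacer was inserted between BsaI sites that remain intact. The software annotates it as a partial T7 promoter because it is designed to match the T7-lac promoter variant called 1E4. The processed crRNA pairs with tracrRNA and guides dCas9 to that promoter variant, blocking transcription by T7 RNA polymerase without affecting other variants. The plasmid belongs to a set of orthogonal repressors for hybrid T7-lac promoters, intended for modular, tuneable control of metabolic pathway fluxes in E. coli.
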