Features (pLannotate 1.2.2; 18 found; start..end, strand, type, name):
    220..322     -  promoter       cat promoter: promoter of the E. coli cat gene encoding chloramphenicol acetyltransferase
    443..586     +  mobile_element IS1 (fragment): prokaryotic transposable element IS1
    705..760     -  rep_origin     RSF ori (fragment): Plasmids containing the RSF 1030 origin of replication can be propagated in E. coli cells that contain additional plasmids with compatible origins.
    848..1393    -  rep_origin     p15A ori: Plasmids containing the medium-copy-number p15A origin of replication can be propagated in E. coli cells that contain a second plasmid with the ColE1 origin.
   1505..1533    +  promoter       tet promoter: E. coli promoter for tetracycline efflux protein gene
   1581..1682    +  CDS            TcR (fragment): tetracycline efflux protein; tet; confers resistance to tetracycline
   1851..1929    -  misc_RNA       tracrRNA: trans-activating CRISPR RNA for the Streptococcus pyogenes CRISPR/Cas9 system
   2225..6331    +  CDS            dCas9: catalytically dead mutant of the Cas9 endonuclease from the Streptococcus pyogenes Type II CRISPR/Cas system RNA-guided DNA-binding protein that lacks endonuclease activity due to the D10A mutation in the RuvC catalytic domain and the H840A mutation in the HNH catalytic domain
   6352..6483    +  misc_feature   crRNA leader: crRNA leader sequence for the Streptococcus pyogenes CRISPR/Cas system
   6484..6519    +  repeat_region  DR: direct repeat for the Streptococcus pyogenes CRISPR/Cas system
   6532..6548    +  promoter       T7 promoter (fragment): promoter for bacteriophage T7 RNA polymerase
   6550..6585    +  repeat_region  DR: direct repeat for the Streptococcus pyogenes CRISPR/Cas system
   6616..6642    +  repeat_region  DR (fragment): direct repeat for the Streptococcus pyogenes CRISPR/Cas system
   6764..7852    +  CDS            TcR (fragment): tetracycline efflux protein; tet; confers resistance to tetracycline
   8356..8449    +  CDS            TcR (fragment): tetracycline efflux protein; tet; confers resistance to tetracycline
   8446..8503    -  CDS            TcR (fragment): tetracycline efflux protein; tet; confers resistance to tetracycline
   8493..8588    +  CDS            resD (fragment): REDF_ECOLI - Also known as D. Protein inferred from homology: Swiss-Prot protein existence level 3. Acts as a repressor of transcription and as a site-specific resolvase that cleaves at the RfsF site. From Escherichia coli (strain K12).
   8886..219     -  CDS            CmR (across the origin): chloramphenicol acetyltransferase; cat; confers resistance to chloramphenicol
>Addgene plasmid #73436 | pdCas9-M-1E4 | depositor full sequence | sequence record 135335 | Full Sequence
GAATTCCGGATGAGCATTCATCAGGCGGGCAAGAATGTGAATAAAGGCCGGATAAAACTTGTGCTTATTT
TTCTTTACGGTCTTTAAAAAGGCCGTAATATCCAGCTGAACGGTCTGGTTATAGGTACATTGAGCAACTG
ACTGAAATGCCTCAAAATGTTCTTTACGATGCCATTGGGATATATCAACGGTGGTATATCCAGTGATTTT
TTTCTCCATTTTAGCTTCCTTAGCTCCTGAAAATCTCGATAACTCAAAAAATACGCCCGGTAGTGATCTT
ATTTCATTATGGTGAAAGTTGGAACCTCTTACGTGCCGATCAACGTCTCATTTTCGCCAAAAGTTGGCCC
AGGGCTTCCCGGTATCAACAGGGACACCAGGATTTATTTATTCTGCGAAGTGATCTTCCGTCACAGGTAT
TTATTCGGCGCAAAGTGCGTCGGGTGATGCTGCCAACTTACTGATTTAGTGTATGATGGTGTTTTTGAGG
TGCTCCAGTGGCTTCTGTTTCTATCAGCTGTCCCTCCTGTTCAGCTACTGACGGGGTGGTGCGTAACGGC
AAAAGCACCGCCGGACATCAGCGCTAGCGGAGTGTATACTGGCTTACTATGTTGGCACTGATGAGGGTGT
CAGTGAAGTGCTTCATGTGGCAGGAGAAAAAAGGCTGCACCGGTGCGTCAGCAGAATATGTGATACAGGA
TATATTCCGCTTCCTCGCTCACTGACTCGCTACGCTCGGTCGTTCGACTGCGGCGAGCGGAAATGGCTTA
CGAACGGGGCGGAGATTTCCTGGAAGATGCCAGGAAGATACTTAACAGGGAAGTGAGAGGGCCGCGGCAA
AGCCGTTTTTCCATAGGCTCCGCCCCCCTGACAAGCATCACGAAATCTGACGCTCAAATCAGTGGTGGCG
AAACCCGACAGGACTATAAAGATACCAGGCGTTTCCCCCTGGCGGCTCCCTCGTGCGCTCTCCTGTTCCT
GCCTTTCGGTTTACCGGTGTCATTCCGCTGTTATGGCCGCGTTTGTCTCATTCCACGCCTGACACTCAGT
TCCGGGTAGGCAGTTCGCTCCAAGCTGGACTGTATGCACGAACCCCCCGTTCAGTCCGACCGCTGCGCCT
TATCCGGTAACTATCGTCTTGAGTCCAACCCGGAAAGACATGCAAAAGCACCACTGGCAGCAGCCACTGG
TAATTGATTTAGAGGAGTTAGTCTTGAAGTCATGCGCCGGTTAAGGCTAAACTGAAAGGACAAGTTTTGG
TGACTGCGCTCCTCCAAGCCAGTTACCTCGGTTCAAAGAGTTGGTAGCTCAGAGAACCTTCGAAAAACCG
CCCTGCAAGGCGGTTTTTTCGTTTTCAGAGCAAGAGATTACGCGCAGACCAAAACGATCTCAAGAAGATC
ATCTTATTAATCAGATAAAATATTTCTAGATTTCAGTGCAATTTATCTCTTCAAATGTAGCACCTGAAGT
CAGCCCCATACGATATAAGTTGTAATTCTCATGTTTGACAGCTTATCATCGATAAGCTTTAATGCGGTAG
TTTATCACAGTTAAATTGCTAACGCAGTCAGGCACCGTGTATGAAATCTAACAATGCGCTCATCGTCATC
CTCGGCACCGTCACCCTGGATGCTGTAGGCATAGGCTTGGTTATGCCGGTACTGCCGGGCCTCTTGCGGG
ATTACGAAATCATCCTGTGGAGCTTAGTAGGTTTAGCAAGATGGCAGCGCCTAAATGTAGAATGATAAAA
GGATTAAGAGATTAATTTCCCTAAAAATGATAAAACAAGCGTTTTGAAAGCGCTTGTTTTTTTGGTTTGC
AGTCAGAGTAGAATAGAAGTATCAAAAAAAGCACCGACTCGGTGCCACTTTTTCAAGTTGATAACGGACT
AGCCTTATTTTAACTTGCTATGCTGTTTTGAATGGTTCCAACAAGATTATTTTATAACTTTTATAACAAA
TAATCAAGGAGAAATTCAAAGAAATTTATCAGCCATAAAACAATACTTAATACTATAGAATGATAACAAA
ATAAACTACTTTTTAAAAGAATTTTGTGTTATAATCTATTTATTATTAAGTATTGGGTAATATTTTTTGA
AGAGATATTTTGAAAAAGAAAAATTAAAGCATATTAAACTAATTTCGGAGGTCATTAAAACTATTATTGA
AATCATCAAACTCATTATGGATTTAATTTAAACTTTTTATTTTAGGAGGCAAAAATGGATAAGAAATACT
CAATAGGCTTAGCTATCGGCACAAATAGCGTCGGATGGGCGGTGATCACTGATGAATATAAGGTTCCGTC
TAAAAAGTTCAAGGTTCTGGGAAATACAGACCGCCACAGTATCAAAAAAAATCTTATAGGGGCTCTTTTA
TTTGACAGTGGAGAGACAGCGGAAGCGACTCGTCTCAAACGGACAGCTCGTAGAAGGTATACACGTCGGA
AGAATCGTATTTGTTATCTACAGGAGATTTTTTCAAATGAGATGGCGAAAGTAGATGATAGTTTCTTTCA
TCGACTTGAAGAGTCTTTTTTGGTGGAAGAAGACAAGAAGCATGAACGTCATCCTATTTTTGGAAATATA
GTAGATGAAGTTGCTTATCATGAGAAATATCCAACTATCTATCATCTGCGAAAAAAATTGGTAGATTCTA
CTGATAAAGCGGATTTGCGCTTAATCTATTTGGCCTTAGCGCATATGATTAAGTTTCGTGGTCATTTTTT
GATTGAGGGAGATTTAAATCCTGATAATAGTGATGTGGACAAACTATTTATCCAGTTGGTACAAACCTAC
AATCAATTATTTGAAGAAAACCCTATTAACGCAAGTGGAGTAGATGCTAAAGCGATTCTTTCTGCACGAT
TGAGTAAATCAAGACGATTAGAAAATCTCATTGCTCAGCTCCCCGGTGAGAAGAAAAATGGCTTATTTGG
GAATCTCATTGCTTTGTCATTGGGTTTGACCCCTAATTTTAAATCAAATTTTGATTTGGCAGAAGATGCT
AAATTACAGCTTTCAAAAGATACTTACGATGATGATTTAGATAATTTATTGGCGCAAATTGGAGATCAAT
ATGCTGATTTGTTTTTGGCAGCTAAGAATTTATCAGATGCTATTTTACTTTCAGATATCCTAAGAGTAAA
TACTGAAATAACTAAGGCTCCCCTATCAGCTTCAATGATTAAACGCTACGATGAACATCATCAAGACTTG
ACTCTTTTAAAAGCTTTAGTTCGACAACAACTTCCAGAAAAGTATAAAGAAATCTTTTTTGATCAATCAA
AAAACGGATATGCAGGTTATATTGATGGGGGAGCTAGCCAAGAAGAATTTTATAAATTTATCAAACCAAT
TTTAGAAAAAATGGATGGTACTGAGGAATTATTGGTGAAACTAAATCGTGAAGATTTGCTGCGCAAGCAA
CGGACCTTTGACAACGGCTCTATTCCCCATCAAATTCACTTGGGTGAGCTGCATGCTATTTTGAGAAGAC
AAGAAGACTTTTATCCATTTTTAAAAGACAATCGTGAGAAGATTGAAAAAATCTTGACTTTTCGAATTCC
TTATTATGTTGGTCCATTGGCGCGTGGCAATAGTCGTTTTGCATGGATGACTCGGAAGTCTGAAGAAACA
ATTACCCCATGGAATTTTGAAGAAGTTGTCGATAAAGGTGCTTCAGCTCAATCATTTATTGAACGCATGA
CAAACTTTGATAAAAATCTTCCAAATGAAAAAGTACTACCAAAACATAGTTTGCTTTATGAGTATTTTAC
GGTTTATAACGAATTGACAAAGGTCAAATATGTTACTGAAGGAATGCGAAAACCAGCATTTCTTTCAGGT
GAACAGAAGAAAGCCATTGTTGATTTACTCTTCAAAACAAATCGAAAAGTAACCGTTAAGCAATTAAAAG
AAGATTATTTCAAAAAAATAGAATGTTTTGATAGTGTTGAAATTTCAGGAGTTGAAGATAGATTTAATGC
TTCATTAGGTACCTACCATGATTTGCTAAAAATTATTAAAGATAAAGATTTTTTGGATAATGAAGAAAAT
GAAGATATCTTAGAGGATATTGTTTTAACATTGACCTTATTTGAAGATAGGGAGATGATTGAGGAAAGAC
TTAAAACATATGCTCACCTCTTTGATGATAAGGTGATGAAACAGCTTAAACGTCGCCGTTATACTGGTTG
GGGACGTTTGTCTCGAAAATTGATTAATGGTATTAGGGATAAGCAATCTGGCAAAACAATATTAGATTTT
TTGAAATCAGATGGTTTTGCCAATCGCAATTTTATGCAGCTGATCCATGATGATAGTTTGACATTTAAAG
AAGACATTCAAAAAGCACAAGTGTCTGGACAAGGCGATAGTTTACATGAACATATTGCAAATTTAGCTGG
TAGCCCTGCTATTAAAAAAGGTATTTTACAGACTGTAAAAGTTGTTGATGAATTGGTCAAAGTAATGGGG
CGGCATAAGCCAGAAAATATCGTTATTGAAATGGCACGTGAAAATCAGACAACTCAAAAGGGCCAGAAAA
ATTCGCGAGAGCGTATGAAACGAATCGAAGAAGGTATCAAAGAATTAGGAAGTCAGATTCTTAAAGAGCA
TCCTGTTGAAAATACTCAATTGCAAAATGAAAAGCTCTATCTCTATTATCTCCAAAATGGAAGAGACATG
TATGTGGACCAAGAATTAGATATTAATCGTTTAAGTGATTATGATGTCGATGCCATTGTTCCACAAAGTT
TCCTTAAAGACGATTCAATAGACAATAAGGTCTTAACGCGTTCTGATAAAAATCGTGGTAAATCGGATAA
CGTTCCAAGTGAAGAAGTAGTCAAAAAGATGAAAAACTATTGGAGACAACTTCTAAACGCCAAGTTAATC
ACTCAACGTAAGTTTGATAATTTAACGAAAGCTGAACGTGGAGGTTTGAGTGAACTTGATAAAGCTGGTT
TTATCAAACGCCAATTGGTTGAAACTCGCCAAATCACTAAGCATGTGGCACAAATTTTGGATAGTCGCAT
GAATACTAAATACGATGAAAATGATAAACTTATTCGAGAGGTTAAAGTGATTACCTTAAAATCTAAATTA
GTTTCTGACTTCCGAAAAGATTTCCAATTCTATAAAGTACGTGAGATTAACAATTACCATCATGCCCATG
ATGCGTATCTAAATGCCGTCGTTGGAACTGCTTTGATTAAGAAATATCCAAAACTTGAATCGGAGTTTGT
CTATGGTGATTATAAAGTTTATGATGTTCGTAAAATGATTGCTAAGTCTGAGCAAGAAATAGGCAAAGCA
ACCGCAAAATATTTCTTTTACTCTAATATCATGAACTTCTTCAAAACAGAAATTACACTTGCAAATGGAG
AGATTCGCAAACGCCCTCTAATCGAAACTAATGGGGAAACTGGAGAAATTGTCTGGGATAAAGGGCGAGA
TTTTGCCACAGTGCGCAAAGTATTGTCCATGCCCCAAGTCAATATTGTCAAGAAAACAGAAGTACAGACA
GGCGGATTCTCCAAGGAGTCAATTTTACCAAAAAGAAATTCGGACAAGCTTATTGCTCGTAAAAAAGACT
GGGATCCAAAAAAATATGGTGGTTTTGATAGTCCAACGGTAGCTTATTCAGTCCTAGTGGTTGCTAAGGT
GGAAAAAGGGAAATCGAAGAAGTTAAAATCCGTTAAAGAGTTACTAGGGATCACAATTATGGAAAGAAGT
TCCTTTGAAAAAAATCCGATTGACTTTTTAGAAGCTAAAGGATATAAGGAAGTTAAAAAAGACTTAATCA
TTAAACTACCTAAATATAGTCTTTTTGAGTTAGAAAACGGTCGTAAACGGATGCTGGCTAGTGCCGGAGA
ATTACAAAAAGGAAATGAGCTGGCTCTGCCAAGCAAATATGTGAATTTTTTATATTTAGCTAGTCATTAT
GAAAAGTTGAAGGGTAGTCCAGAAGATAACGAACAAAAACAATTGTTTGTGGAGCAGCATAAGCATTATT
TAGATGAGATTATTGAGCAAATCAGTGAATTTTCTAAGCGTGTTATTTTAGCAGATGCCAATTTAGATAA
AGTTCTTAGTGCATATAACAAACATAGAGACAAACCAATACGTGAACAAGCAGAAAATATTATTCATTTA
TTTACGTTGACGAATCTTGGAGCTCCCGCTGCTTTTAAATATTTTGATACAACAATTGATCGTAAACGAT
ATACGTCTACAAAAGAAGTTTTAGATGCCACTCTTATCCATCAATCCATCACTGGTCTTTATGAAACACG
CATTGATTTGAGTCAGCTAGGAGGTGACTGAAGTATATTTTAGATGAAGATTATTTCTTAATAACTAAAA
ATATGGTATAATACTCTTAATAAATGCAGTAATACAGGGGCTTTTCAAGACTGAAGTCTAGCTGAGACAA
ATAGTGCGATTACGAAATTTTTTAGACAAAAATAGTCTACGAGGTTTTAGAGCTATGCTGTTTTGAATGG
TCCCAAAACATCCCGCGAAATTAATACGACTCACTATACGTTTTAGAGCTATGCTGTTTTGAATGGTCCC
AAAACTTCAGCACACTGAGACTTGTTGAGTTCCATGTTTTAGAGCTATGCTGTTTTGAATGGACTCCATT
CAACATTGCCGATGATAACTTGAGAAAGAGGGTTAATACCAGCAGTCGGATACCTTCCTATTCTTTCTGT
TAAAGCGTTTTCATGTTATAATAGGCAAAAGAAGAGTAGTGTGATCGTCCATTCCGACAGCATCGCCAGT
CACTATGGCGTGCTGCTAGCGCTATATGCGTTGATGCAATTTCTATGCGCACCCGTTCTCGGAGCACTGT
CCGACCGCTTTGGCCGCCGCCCAGTCCTGCTCGCTTCGCTACTTGGAGCCACTATCGACTACGCGATCAT
GGCGACCACACCCGTCCTGTGGATCCTCTACGCCGGACGCATCGTGGCCGGCATCACCGGCGCCACAGGT
GCGGTTGCTGGCGCCTATATCGCCGACATCACCGATGGGGAAGATCGGGCTCGCCACTTCGGGCTCATGA
GCGCTTGTTTCGGCGTGGGTATGGTGGCAGGCCCCGTGGCCGGGGGACTGTTGGGCGCCATCTCCTTGCA
TGCACCATTCCTTGCGGCGGCGGTGCTCAACGGCCTCAACCTACTACTGGGCTGCTTCCTAATGCAGGAG
TCGCATAAGGGAGAGCGTCGACCGATGCCCTTGAGAGCCTTCAACCCAGTCAGCTCCTTCCGGTGGGCGC
GGGGCATGACTATCGTCGCCGCACTTATGACTGTCTTCTTTATCATGCAACTCGTAGGACAGGTGCCGGC
AGCGCTCTGGGTCATTTTCGGCGAGGACCGCTTTCGCTGGAGCGCGACGATGATCGGCCTGTCGCTTGCG
GTATTCGGAATCTTGCACGCCCTCGCTCAAGCCTTCGTCACTGGTCCCGCCACCAAACGTTTCGGCGAGA
AGCAGGCCATTATCGCCGGCATGGCGGCCGACGCGCTGGGCTACGTCTTGCTGGCGTTCGCGACGCGAGG
CTGGATGGCCTTCCCCATTATGATTCTTCTCGCTTCCGGCGGCATCGGGATGCCCGCGTTGCAGGCCATG
CTGTCCAGGCAGGTAGATGACGACCATCAGGGACAGCTTCAAGGATCGCTCGCGGCTCTTACCAGCCTAA
CTTCGATCATTGGACCGCTGATCGTCACGGCGATTTATGCCGCCTCGGCGAGCACATGGAACGGGTTGGC
ATGGATTGTAGGCGCCGCCCTATACCTTGTCTGCCTCCCCGCGTTGCGTCGCGGTGCATGGAGCCGGGCC
ACCTCGACCTGAATGGAAGCCGGCGGCACCTCGCTAACGGATTCACCACTCCAAGAATTGGAGCCAATCA
ATTCTTGCGGAGAACTGTGAATGCGCAAACCAACCCTTGGCAGAACATATCCATCGCGTCCGCCATCTCC
AGCAGCCGCACGCGGCGCATCTCGGGCAGCGTTGGGTCCTGGCCACGGGTGCGCATGATCGTGCTCCTGT
CGTTGAGGACCCGGCTAGGCTGGCGGGGTTGCCTTACTGGTTAGCAGAATGAATCACCGATACGCGAGCG
AACGTGAAGCGACTGCTGCTGCAAAACGTCTGCGACCTGAGCAACAACATGAATGGTCTTCGGTTTCCGT
GTTTCGTAAAGTCTGGAAACGCGGAAGTCCCCTACGTGCTGCTGAAGTTGCCCGCAACAGAGAGTGGAAC
CAACCGGTGATACCACGATACTATGACTGAGAGTCAACGCCATGAGCGGCCTCATTTCTTATTCTGAGTT
ACAACAGTCCGCACCGCTGTCCGGTAGCTCCTTCCGGTGGGCGCGGGGCATGACTATCGTCGCCGCACTT
ATGACTGTCTTCTTTATCATGCAACTCGTAGGACAGGTGCCGGCAGCGCCCAACAGTCCCCCGGCCACGG
GGCCTGCCACCATACCCACGCCGAAACAAGCGCCCTGCACCATTATGTTCCGGATCTGCATCGCAGGATG
CTGCTGGCTACCCTGTGGAACACCTACATCTGTATTAACGAAGCGCTAACCGTTTTTATCAGGCTCTGGG
AGGCAGAATAAATGATCATATCGTCAATTATTACCTCCACGGGGAGAGCCTGAGCAAACTGGCCTCAGGC
ATTTGAGAAGCACACGGTCACACTGCTTCCGGTAGTCAATAAACCGGTAAACCAGCAATAGACATAAGCG
GCTATTTAACGACCCTGCCCTGAACCGACGACCGGGTCGAATTTGCTTTCGAATTTCTGCCATTCATCCG
CTTATTATCACTTATTCAGGCGTAGCACCAGGCGTTTAAGGGCACCAATAACTGCCTTAAAAAAATTACG
CCCCGCCCTGCCACTCATCGCAGTACTGTTGTAATTCATTAAGCATTCTGCCGACATGGAAGCCATCACA
GACGGCATGATGAACCTGAATCGCCAGCGGCATCAGCACCTTGTCGCCTTGCGTATAATATTTGCCCATG
GTGAAAACGGGGGCGAAGAAGTTGTCCATATTGGCCACGTTTAAATCAAAACTGGTGAAACTCACCCAGG
GATTGGCTGAGACGAAAAACATATTCTCAATAAACCCTTTAGGGAAATAGGCCAGGTTTTCACCGTAACA
CGCCACATCTTGCGAATATATGTGTAGAAACTGCCGGAAATCGTCGTGGTATTCACTCCAGAGCGATGAA
AACGTTTCAGTTTGCTCATGGAAAACGGTGTAACAAGGGTGAACACTATCCCATATCACCAGCTCACCGT
CTTTCATTGCCATACG
