>Addgene plasmid #73436 | pdCas9-M-1E4 | addgene partial sequence | sequence record 139117 | pBRrevBam 5'-GGTGATGTCGGCGATATAGG-3'
CGATGCGTCCGGCGTAGAGGATCCACAGGACGGGTGTGGTCGCCATGATCGCGTAGTCGATAGTGGCTCC
AAGTAGCGAAGCGAGCAGGACTGGGCGGCGGCCAAAGCGGTCGGACAGTGCTCCGAGAACGGGTGCGCAT
AGAAATTGCATCAACGCATATAGCGCTAGCAGCACGCCATAGTGACTGGCGATGCTGTCGGAATGGACGA
TCACACTACTCTTCTTTTGCCTATTATAACATGAAAACGCTTTAACAGAAAGAATAGGAAGGTATCCGAC
TGCTGGTATTAACCCTCTTTCTCAAGTTATCATCGGCAATGTTGAATGGAGTCCATTCAAAACAGCATAG
CTCTAAAACATGGAACTCAACAAGTCTCAGTGTGCTGAAGTTTTGGGACCATTCAAAACAGCATAGCTCT
AAAACGTATAGTGAGTCGTATTAATTTCGCGGGATGTTTTGGGACCATTCAAAACAGCATAGCTCTAAAA
CCTCGTAGACTATTTTTGTCTAAAAAATTTCGTAATCGCACTATTTGTCTCAGCTAGACTTCAGTCTTGA
AAAGCCCCTGTATTACTGCATTTATTAAGAGTATTATACCATATTTTTAGTTATTAAGAAATAATCTTCA
TCTAAAATATACTTCAGTCACCTCCTAGCTGACTCA
