>Addgene plasmid #73436 | pdCas9-M-1E4 | addgene partial sequence | sequence record 139286 | pBEST-R 5'-TCTCATGTTTGACAGCTTATC-3'
TTGCTAACGCAGTCAGGCACCGTGTATGAAATCTAACAATGCGCTCATCGTCATCCTCGGCACCGTCACC
CTGGATGCTGTAGGCATAGGCTTGGTTATGCCGGTACTGCCGGGCCTCTTGCGGGATTACGAAATCATCC
TGTGGAGCTTAGTAGGTTTAGCAAGATGGCAGCGCCTAAATGTAGAATGATAAAAGGATTAAGAGATTAA
TTTCCCTAAAAATGATAAAACAAGCGTTTTGAAAGCGCTTGTTTTTTTGGTTTGCAGTCAGAGTAGAATA
GAAGTATCAAAAAAAGCACCGACTCGGTGCCACTTTTTCAAGTTGATAACGGACTAGCCTTATTTTAACT
TGCTATGCTGTTTTGAATGGTTCCAACAAGATTATTTTATAACTTTTATAACAAATAATCAAGGAGAAAT
TCAAAGAAATTTATCAGCCATAAAACAATACTTAATACTATAGAATGATAACAAAATAAACTACTTTTTA
AAAGAATTTTGTGTTATAATCTATTTATTATTAAGTATTGGGTAATATTTTTTGAAGAGATATTTTGAAA
AAGAAAAATTAAAGCATATTAAACTAATTTCGGAGGTCATTAAAACTATTATTGAAATCATCAAACTCAT
TATGGATTTAATTTAAACTTTTTATTTTAGGAGGCAA
